>Addgene plasmid #162616 | pCS2plus-mCerulean 156-239-GGGS | addgene full sequence | sequence record 334283 | Addgene NGS Result
ATCTTGAAGTTGGCCTTGATTCCGTTCTTCTGCTTGTCCATGGTGGCGGCGGATCCTGCAAAAAGAACAA
GTAGCTTGTATTCTATAGTGTCACCTAAATCAAGCTTGCTCCGACGTCCCCAGGCAGAATGGCGGTTCCC
TAAACGAGCATTGCTTATATAGACCTCCCATTAGGCACGCCTACCGCCCATTTACGTCAATGGAACGCCC
ATTTGCGTCATTGCCCCTCCCCATTGACGTCAATGGGGATGTACTTGGCAGCCATCGCGGGCCATTTACC
GCCATTGACGTCAATGGGAGTACTGCCAATGTACCCTGGCGTACTTCCAATAGTAATGTACTTGCCAAGT
TACTATTAATAGATATTGATGTACTGCCAAGTGGGCCATTTACCGTCATTGACGTCAATAGGGGGCGTGA
GAACGGATATGAATGGGCAATGAGCCATCCCATTGACGTCAATGGTGGGTGGTCCTATTGACGTCAATGG
GCATTGAGCCAGGCGGGCCATTTACCGTAATTGACGTCAATGGGGGAGGCGCCATATACGTCAATAGGAC
CGCCCATATGACGTCAATAGGAAAGACCATATATAGAGACCATTGACGTCAATGGGGGAGTGGCTATGGG
CGGTATTAGGAAGCCCCATATATGGTATATGGGACCGCCCATTGGGAGGGGCTATCTACGTCAATAGGAA
AACCCATATATGGAATACTATATGGCATAGGGCCAATACATAGTATTGAACCTGGCCAATAGCCATATTG
GCATAGGGCCATATTGGATATTGCCTATATATTGATCCTGGCATATAGCCAATATGGCCGCCATTATTGG
CACCATGCCAATTCAATATGGCGGACTTGGCACAGGGCCAAGACCCCTCCTCAAACTTGGCACCGTGCCA
AGTAGACCCCTCCCCAGTTGGCACAGTGCCAGGTCCGCCATATTGAATTGGCATGGTGCCAAGTCCGCCA
TATTGAATTGGCTGGGGTCCAGATCCACCATATTGAATTGGCACGAGTCCATATACGCCATATTGAATTG
GCACAGGTCCAGATCCACCATATTGAATTGGCATGAGTCCATATACGCCATATTGAATTGGCGGTCGACT
GGCGTAATAGCGAAGAGGCCCGCACCGATCGCCCTTCCCAACAGTTGCGCAGCCTGAATGGCGAATGGG
[124 nt withheld, positions 1190-1313]
C
[91 nt withheld, positions 1315-1405]
A
[49 nt withheld, positions 1407-1455]
CCTTTGACGTTGGAGTCCACGTTCTTT
[37 nt withheld, positions 1483-1519]
ACCCTATCTCGGTCTATTCTTTTGATTTATAAGGGATTTTGCCGATTTCGGCCTATTGGTTAAAAAATGA
GCTGATTTAACAAAAATTTAACGCGAATTTTAACAAAATATTAACGCTTACAATTTAGGTGGCACTTTTC
GGGGAAATGTGCGCGGAACCCCTATTTGTTTATTTTTCTAAATACATTCAAATATGTATCCGCTCATGAG
ACAATAACCCTGATAAATGCTTCAATAATATTGAAAAAGGAAGAGTATGAGTATTCAACATTTCCGTGTC
GCCCTTATTCCCTTTTTTGCGGCATTTTGCCTTCCTGTTTTTGCTCACCCAGAAACGCTGGTGAAAGTAA
AAGATGCTGAAGATCAGTTGGGTGCACGAGTGGGTTACATCGAACTGGATCTCAACAGCGGTAAGATCCT
TGAGAGTTTTCGCCCCGAAGAACGTTTTCCAATGATGAGCACTTTTAAAGTTCTGCTATGTGGCGCGGTA
TTATCCCGTATTGACGCCGGGCAAGAGCAACTCGGTCGCCGCATACACTATTCTCAGAATGACTTGGTTG
AGTACTCACCAGTCACAGAAAAGCATCTTACGGATGGCATGACAGTAAGAGAATTATGCAGTGCTGCCAT
AACCATGAGTGATAACACTGCGGCCAACTTACTTCTGACAACGATCGGAGGACCGAAGGAGCTAACCGCT
TTTTTGCACAACATGGGGGATCATGTAACTCGCCTTGATCGTTGGGAACCGGAGCTGAATGAAGCCATAC
CAAACGACGAGCGTGACACCACGATGCCTGTAGCAATGGCAACAACGTTGCGCAAACTATTAACTGGCGA
ACTACTTACTCTAGCTTCCCGGCAACAATTAATAGACTGGATGGAGGCGGATAAAGTTGCAGGACCACTT
CTGCGCTCGGCCCTTCCGGCTGGCTGGTTTATTGCTGATAAATCTGGAGCCGGTGAGCGTGGGTCTCGCG
GTATCATTGCAGCACTGGGGCCAGATGGTAAGCCCTCCCGTATCGTAGTTATCTACACGACGGGGAGTCA
GGCAACTATGGATGAACGAAATAGACAGATCGCTGAGATAGGTGCCTCACTGATTAAGCATTGGTAACTG
TCAGACCAAGTTTACTCATATATACTTTAGATTGATTTAAAACTTCATTTTTAATTTAAAAGGATCTAGG
TGAAGATCCTTTTTGATAATCTCATGACCAAAATCCCTTAACGTGAGTTTTCGTTCCACTGAGCGTCAGA
CCCCGTAGAAAAGATCAAAGGATCTTCTTGAGATCCTTTTTTTCTGCGCGTAATCTGCTGCTTGCAAACA
AAAAAACCACCGCTACCAGCGGTGGTTTGTTTGCCGGATCAAGAGCTACCAACTCTTTTTCCGAAGGTAA
CTGGCTTCAGCAGAGCGCAGATACCAAATACTGTTCTTCTAGTGTAGCCGTAGTTAGGCCACCACTTCAA
GAACTCTGTAGCACCGCCTACATACCTCGCTCTGCTAATCCTGTTACCAGTGGCTGCTGCCAGTGGCGAT
AAGTCGTGTCTTACCGGGTTGGACTCAAGACGATAGTTACCGGATAAGGCGCAGCGGTCGGGCTGAACGG
GGGGTTCGTGCACACAGCCCAGCTTGGAGCGAACGACCTACACCGAACTGAGATACCTACAGCGTGAGCT
ATGAGAAAGCGCCACGCTTCCCGAAGGGAGAAAGGCGGACAGGTATCCGGTAAGCGGCAGGGTCGGAACA
GGAGAGCGCACGAGGGAGCTTCCAGGGGGAAACGCCTGGTATCTTTATAGTCCTGTCGGGTTTCGCCACC
TCTGACTTGAGCGTCGATTTTTGTGATGCTCGTCAGGGGGGCGGAGCCTATGGAAAAACGCCAGCAACGC
GGCCTTTTTACGGTTCCTGGCCTTTTGCTGGCCTTTTGCTCACATGTTCTTTCCTGCGTTATCCCCTGAT
TCTGTGGATAACCGTATTACCGCCTTTGAGTGAGCTGATACCGCTCGCCGCAGCCGAACGACCGAGCGCA
GCGAGTCAGTGAGCGAGGAAGCGGAAGAGCGCCCAATACGCAAACCGCCTCTCCCCGCGCGTTGGCCGAT
TCATTAATGCAGCTGGCACGACAGGTTTCCCGACTGGAAAGCGGGCAGTGAGCGCAACGCAATTAATGTG
AGTTAGCTCACTCATTAGGCACCCCAGGCTTTACACTTTATGCTCCCGGCTCGTATGTTGTGTGGAATTG
TGAGCGGATAACAATTTCACACAGGAAACAGCTATGACCATGATTACGCCAAGCGCGCAATTAACCCTCA
CTAAAGGGAACAAAAGCTGGGTACCGGGCCCAATGCATTGGCGCCGCGGCCGCGAATTAAAAAACCTCCC
ACACCTCCCCCTGAACCTGAAACATAAAATGAATGCAATTGTTGTTGTTAACTTGTTTATTGCAGCTTAT
AATGGTTACAAATAAAGCAATAGCATCACAAATTTCACAAATAAAGCATTTTTTTCACTGCATTCTAGTT
GTGGTTTGTCCAAACTCATCAATGTATCTTATCATGTCTGGATCTACGTAATACGACTCACTATAGTTCT
AGATTAGCTTCCCCCGCCGCTTCCGCCTCCGCTTCCTCCGCCCTTGTACAGCTCGTCCATTCCCAGGGTG
ATTCCAGCGGCGGTCACAAATTCCAGCAGCACCATGTGGTCGCGCTTCTCGTTAGGGTCCTTGCTCAGCT
TGCTCTGGGTGCTCAGGTAGTGGTTGTCTGGCAGCAGCACAGGTCCATCTCCGATAGGGGTGTTCTGCTG
GTAGTGGTCGGCCAGCTGCACGCTTCCGTCCTCGATGTTGTGGCGG
Features (pLannotate 1.2.2; 15 found; start..end, strand, type, name):
     82..100     -  promoter       SP6 promoter: promoter for bacteriophage SP6 RNA polymerase
    135..1112    -  promoter       CMV IE94 promoter: enhancer/promoter region of simian cytomegalovirus major immediate early transcription unit IE94
   1119..1185    +  CDS            lacZα (fragment): LacZα fragment of β-galactosidase; lacZ fragment
   1190..1618    +  rep_origin     f1 ori (sequence partly withheld): f1 bacteriophage origin of replication; arrow indicates direction of (+) strand synthesis
   1671..1775    +  promoter       AmpR promoter: bla
   1776..2636    +  CDS            AmpR: β-lactamase; bla; confers resistance to ampicillin, carbenicillin, and related antibiotics
   2807..3395    +  rep_origin     ori: high-copy-number ColE1/pMB1/pBR322/pUC origin of replication
   3578..3670    +  CDS            lacI (fragment): lac repressor; lacI; The lac repressor binds to the lac operator to inhibit transcription in E. coli. This inhibition can be relieved by adding lactose or isopropyl-β-D-thiogalactopyranoside (IPTG).
   3683..3704    +  protein_bind   CAP binding site: CAP binding activates transcription in the presence of cAMP. E. coli catabolite activator protein
   3719..3749    +  promoter       lac promoter: promoter for the E. coli lac operon
   3757..3773    +  protein_bind   lac operator: The lac repressor binds to the lac operator to inhibit transcription in E. coli. This inhibition can be relieved by adding lactose or isopropyl-β-D-thiogalactopyranoside (IPTG). lac repressor encoded by lacI
   3818..3836    +  promoter       T3 promoter: promoter for bacteriophage T3 RNA polymerase
   3949..4083    +  polyA_signal   SV40 poly(A) signal: SV40 polyadenylation signal
   4088..4105    +  promoter       T7 promoter (fragment): promoter for bacteriophage T7 RNA polymerase
   4152..98      -  CDS            mTurquoise2-G (fragment) (across the origin): mTurquoise2-G is a fluorescent protein, derived from Aequorea victoria. It is reported to be a monomer.
