[The description below was written by a language model from this plasmid's Addgene catalogue record and pLannotate feature annotations shown in this document.]
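Description:
pCS2plus-mCerulean 156-239-GGGS is a 4,365 nt plasmid built on the pCS2+ backbone (recorded as "pC2+") and catalogued as a mammalian expression vector, although its stated purpose is to provide a template for transcribing RNA for injection into zebrafish embryos. It is maintained in E. coli at high copy through a ColE1/pUC-type origin and selected with ampicillin via the β-lactamase gene and its own promoter. An f1 origin and remnants of a lac cassette (lacZα and lacI fragments, CAP site, lac promoter and operator) are also present as carry-over from the cloning backbone.

The payload is the C-terminal portion of the Aequorea victoria-derived cyan fluorescent protein mCerulean, residues 156–239. The name indicates a GGGS flexible linker, which the feature table does not annotate separately. The annotation software labels the coding region as a fragment of the closely related mTurquoise2, lying on the reverse strand across the sequence origin. On the same strand, the simian CMV IE94 enhancer/promoter lies upstream, followed by an SP6 promoter next to the insert, and the SV40 polyadenylation signal sits beyond the coding region. This arrangement allows either direct expression in vertebrate cells or in vitro synthesis of mRNA with SP6 polymerase. T7 (partial) and T3 promoters flank the far side of the cassette.

In bimolecular fluorescence complementation (BiFC), non-fluorescent halves of a fluorophore regain fluorescence only when brought together by interacting fusion partners. This construct supplies the fluorophore half alone, without a fused protein of interest, as a control. The associated work used BiFC in vivo to study aggregate formation in amyotrophic lateral sclerosis.
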