Addgene plasmid #162616: pCS2plus-mCerulean 156-239-GGGS
Purpose: Allows for transcription of control mCerulean fluorophore half for injection into zebrafish embryos for BiFC assays
Depositing lab: Marco Morsch. Publication: In vivo Validation of Bimolecular Fluorescence Complementation (BiFC) to Investigate Aggregate Formation in Amyotrophic Lateral Sclerosis (ALS). Don EK, Maschirow A, Radford RAW, Scherer NM, Vidal-Itriago A, Hogan A, Maurel C, Formella I, Stoddart JJ, Hall TE, Lee A, Shi B, Cole NJ, Laird AS, Badrock AP, Chung RS, Morsch M. Mol Neurobiol. 2021 May;58(5):2061-2074. doi: 10.1007/s12035-020-02238-0. Epub 2021 Jan 7. PubMed 33415684.
Backbone
  Vector backbone: pC2+
  Vector type: Mammalian Expression
Growth in bacteria
  Bacterial resistance: Ampicillin, 100 μg/mL
  Growth temperature: 37°C
  Growth strain: DH5alpha
  Copy number: High Copy
Gene/Insert
  Gene/Insert name: mCerulean
  Species: Aequorea victoria
  Mutation: 156-239
  Cloning method: Unknown
Terms and licenses: Academic/Nonprofit Terms; Industry Terms: Not Available to Industry
Depositor comments: mCerulean Please visit https://www.biorxiv.org/content/10.1101/2020.10.08.330894v1 for bioRxiv preprint.
How to cite: pCS2plus-mCerulean 156-239-GGGS was a gift from Marco Morsch (Addgene plasmid # 162616 ; http://n2t.net/addgene:162616 ; RRID:Addgene_162616)
